Addgene plasmid #36009: Protein Trap
Depositing lab: Larry Gerace. Depositing organization: Scripps California (The Scripps Research Institute). Publication: Energy- and temperature-dependent transport of integral proteins to the inner nuclear membrane via the nuclear pore. Ohba T, Schirmer EC, Nishimoto T, Gerace L. J Cell Biol. 2004 Dec 20;167(6):1051-62. 10.1083/jcb.200409149 PubMed 15611332.
Backbone
  Vector backbone: pFLAG-CMV2
  Backbone manufacturer: Sigma
  Backbone size w/o insert (bp): 4700
  Vector type: Mammalian Expression
Growth in bacteria
  Bacterial resistance: Ampicillin, 100 μg/mL
  Growth temperature: 37°C
  Growth strain: DH5alpha
  Copy number: High Copy
Gene/Insert
  Gene/Insert name: ΔC1LAP2
  Mutation: ΔC1LAP2 is residues 1-398 of LAP2β
  Promoter: CMV
  Tag / fusion protein: FKBP12 (N terminal on insert)
  Cloning method: Restriction Enzyme; 5′ cloning site HindIII (not destroyed); 3′ cloning site BamHI (not destroyed)
  Sequencing primers: 5′ CMV fwd
Terms and licenses: Academic/Nonprofit Terms; Industry Terms: Not Available to Industry
Depositor comments: To be used in conjunction with the reporter construct (Addgene plasmid #36008).
How to cite: Protein Trap was a gift from Larry Gerace (Addgene plasmid # 36009 ; http://n2t.net/addgene:36009 ; RRID:Addgene_36009)
