[The description below was written by a language model from this plasmid's Addgene catalogue record.]
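Description:
Protein Trap is a mammalian expression plasmid built on the commercial pFLAG-CMV2 backbone (about 4.7 kb without insert). It is maintained as a high-copy plasmid in E. coli under ampicillin selection. The record lists no mammalian selection marker, and no feature table is provided, so details such as the origin of replication, the polyadenylation signal, and whether the backbone's FLAG epitope is retained in frame with the insert cannot be confirmed from the available information.

The insert, placed between HindIII and BamHI sites that both remain intact, encodes ΔC1LAP2, a truncation comprising residues 1–398 of LAP2β (lamina-associated polypeptide 2β, an inner nuclear membrane protein). This fragment carries FKBP12 fused at its N terminus, and expression is driven by the CMV promoter, which gives strong constitutive transcription in most mammalian cell lines. The species of origin of the LAP2β sequence is not stated.

FKBP12 is the small immunophilin that binds rapamycin and, through it, an FRB domain, making it a standard half of chemically induced dimerization systems. The depositor notes that the plasmid is meant to be used with a companion reporter construct. The associated publication concerns energy- and temperature-dependent transport of integral membrane proteins to the inner nuclear membrane through the nuclear pore. This suggests that the FKBP12–LAP2β fragment serves as a nuclear "trap" that captures a reporter membrane protein once it arrives, letting that arrival be scored. However, the record does not describe the reporter's design or the dimerizing ligand.
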