>Addgene plasmid #36009 | Protein Trap | addgene partial sequence | sequence record 45029 | CMV-F 5'-CGCAAATGGGCGGTAGGCGTG-3'
CTCGTTTAGTGAACCGTCAGAATTGATCTACCATGGACTACAAAGACGATGACGACCAGCTTATGCTCGA
GGGCGTGCAGGTGGAGACTATCTCCCCAGGAGACGGGCGCACCTTCCCCAAGCGCGGCCAGACCTGCGTG
GTGCACTACACCGGGATGCTTGAAGATGGAAAGAAATTTGATTCCTCCCGGGACAGAAACAAGCCCTTTA
AGTTTATGCTAGGCAAGCAGGAGGTGATCCGAGGCTGGGAAGAAGGGGTTGCCCAGATGAGTGTGGGTCA
GAGAGCCAAACTGACTATATCTCCAGATTATGCCTATGGTGCCACTGGGCACCCAGGCATCATCCCACCA
CATGCCACTCTCGTCTTCGATGTGGAGCTTCTAAAACTGGAAGTCGAGGGCGTGCAGGTGGAGACTATCT
CCCCAGGAGACGGGCGCACCTTCCCCAAGCGCGGCCAGACCTGCGTGGTGCACTACACCGGGATGCTTGA
AGATGGAAAGAAATTTGATTCCTCCCGGGACAGAAACAAGCCCTTTAAGTTTATGCTAGGCAAGCAGGAG
GTGATCCGAGGCTGGGAAGAAGGGGTTGCCCAGATGAGTGTGGGTCAGAGAGCCAAACTGACTATATCTC
CAGATTATGCCTATGGTGCCACTGGGCACCCAGGCATCATCCCACCACATGCCACTCTCGTCTTCGATGT
GGAGCTTCTAAAACTGGAAGTCGAGGGCGTGCAGGTGGAGACTATCTCCCCAGGAGACGGGCGCACCTTC
CCCAAGCGCGGCCAGACCTGCGTGGTGCACTACACCGGGATGCTTGAAGATGGAAAGAAATTTGATTCCT
CCCGGGACAGAAACAAGCCCTTTAAGTTTATGCTAGGCAAG
