>Addgene plasmid #36009 | Protein Trap | addgene partial sequence | sequence record 46267 | hGHpA-R
TCCACTTGCCCTTGCTCCATACCACCCCCCTCCACCCCATAATATTATAGAAGGACACCTAGTCAGACAA
AATGATGCAACTTAATTTTATTAGGACAAGGCTGGTGGGCACTGGAGTGGCAACTTCCAGGGCCAGGAGA
GGCACTGGGGAGGGGTCACAGGGATGCCACCCGGGATCCTTAGTCTGCCAAGGGAACGTACTTCGGGACG
TACTTAGATGAGAACGATTCTTCCATCCTGAAGTCACTGAGCTCGAGCGGCCGGCCGGCAGCACCTTTGA
TTGGTCTGCGGCAACTAGCACTAATTCCGGTTGGAGTAGAGGCTTCATACGGGAACATTTCCTTCAGAAT
ATCCCTTTCTACTCTTCTTTCCTCTGTTTTTTCTCCCACTTCAGCTCTTGTCAATGGTTTCTTTGGTGTT
CTTCTGGTTATGTCTGAGAATTCAGTGATTGGCAGAATAGAAGATGCATGCTTGAAATTTCCAGTCAACC
TATTGGCCACTAAGGAGTCGTTGCTGGAAGCCTTTATAGTCTCAGCTATGGGAGTACTCTCTGAAATTAC
TGCACCATCTACACGAAAATGCTGTGAGGGTTCCACCCTTCTCCTTGGAGTTCTTCTCGACCCTCTCGTG
GACTCCCTAGTTAATGCCTGCAGAGGTCCGCCTTTTGAAGATCCACTTGTCCATTCAGTCTCAGTTACTC
CAGCTTCAGAATAGCTCTGATTGTGCTCAATCCTCCTTTGCTTGAGTGTTACTGGAGTCTTTGCTCTGCC
CTTTAGCGGCTCTCTCTTCTCAAGCTTGAGCTCTATTTTAGAGTCTTCGTCATTGTCACTGTAT
